>Addgene plasmid #240728 | BCTVΔREP-RT-pDGB3alpha1 | addgene full sequence | sequence record 483936 | Addgene NGS Result
GTCATGAGACGAATTCTGACAGGATATATTGGCGGGTAAACCTAAGAGAAAAGAGCGTTTATTAGAATAA
TCGGATATTTAAAAGGGCGTGAAAAGGTTTATCCGTTCGTCCATTTGTATGTGCATGCCAACCACAGGGT
TCCCCTCGGGATCAAAGTACTTTGATCCAACCCCTCCGCTGCTATAGTGCAGTCGGCTTCTGACGTTCAG
TGCAGCCGTCATCTGAAAACGACATGTCGCACAAGTCCTAAGTTACGCGACAGGCTGCCGCCCTGCCCTT
TTCCTGGCGTTTTCTTGTCGCGTGTTTTAGTCGCATAAAGTAGAATACTTGCGACTAGAACCGGAGACAT
TACGCCATGAACAAGAGCGCCGCCGCTGGCCTGCTGGGCTATGCCCGCGTCAGCACCGACGACCAGGACT
TGACCAACCAACGGGCCGAACTGCACGCGGCCGGCTGCACCAAGCTGTTTTCCGAGAAGATCACCGGCAC
CAGGCGCGACCGCCCGGAGCTGGCCAGGATGCTTGACCACCTACGCCCTGGCGACGTTGTGACAGTGACC
AGGCTAGACCGCCTGGCCCGCAGCACCCGCGACCTACTGGACATTGCCGAGCGCATCCAGGAGGCCGGCG
CGGGCCTGCGTAGCCTGGCAGAGCCGTGGGCCGACACCACCACGCCGGCCGGCCGCATGGTGTTGACCGT
GTTCGCCGGCATTGCCGAGTTCGAGCGTTCCCTAATCATCGACCGCACCCGGAGCGGGCGCGAGGCCGCC
AAGGCCCGAGGCGTGAAGTTTGGCCCCCGCCCTACCCTCACCCCGGCACAGATCGCGCACGCCCGCGAGC
TGATCGACCAGGAAGGCCGCACCGTGAAAGAGGCGGCTGCACTGCTTGGCGTGCATCGCTCGACCCTGTA
CCGCGCACTTGAGCGCAGCGAGGAAGTGACGCCCACCGAGGCCAGGCGGCGCGGTGCCTTCCGTGAGGAC
GCATTGACCGAGGCCGACGCCCTGGCGGCCGCCGAGAATGAACGCCAAGAGGAACAAGCATGAAACCGCA
CCAGGACGGCCAGGACGAACCGTTTTTCATTACCGAAGAGATCGAGGCGGAGATGATCGCGGCCGGGTAC
GTGTTCGAGCCGCCCGCGCACCTCTCAACCGTGCGGCTGCATGAAATCCTGGCCGGTTTGTCTGATGCCA
AGCTGGCGGCCTGGCCGGCCAGCTTGGCCGCTGAAGAAACCGAGCGCCGCCGTCTAAAAAGGTGATGTGT
ATTTGAGTAAAACAGCTTGCGTCATGCGGTCGCTGCGTATATGATGCGATGAGTAAATAAACAAATACGC
AAGGGGAACGCATGAAGGTTATCGCTGTACTTAACCAGAAAGGCGGGTCAGGCAAGACGACCATCGCAAC
CCATCTAGCCCGCGCCCTGCAACTCGCCGGGGCCGATGTTCTGTTAGTCGATTCCGATCCCCAGGGCAGT
GCCCGCGATTGGGCGGCCGTGCGGGAAGATCAACCGCTAACCGTTGTCGGCATCGACCGCCCGACGATTG
ACCGCGACGTGAAGGCCATCGGCCGGCGCGACTTCGTAGTGATCGACGGAGCGCCCCAGGCGGCGGACTT
GGCTGTGTCCGCGATCAAGGCAGCCGACTTCGTGCTGATTCCGGTGCAGCCAAGCCCTTACGACATATGG
GCCACCGCCGACCTGGTGGAGCTGGTTAAGCAGCGCATTGAGGTCACGGATGGAAGGCTACAAGCGGCCT
TTGTCGTGTCGCGGGCGATCAAAGGCACGCGCATCGGCGGTGAGGTTGCCGAGGCGCTGGCCGGGTACGA
GCTGCCCATTCTTGAGTCCCGTATCACGCAGCGCGTGAGCTACCCAGGCACTGCCGCCGCCGGCACAACC
GTTCTTGAATCAGAACCCGAGGGCGACGCTGCCCGCGAGGTCCAGGCGCTGGCCGCTGAAATTAAATCAA
AACTCATTTGAGTTAATGAGGTAAAGAGAAAATGAGCAAAAGCACAAACACGCTAAGTGCCGGCCGTCCG
AGCGCACGCAGCAGCAAGGCTGCAACGTTGGCCAGCCTGGCAGACACGCCAGCCATGAAGCGGGTCAACT
TTCAGTTGCCGGCGGAGGATCACACCAAGCTGAAGATGTACGCGGTACGCCAAGGCAAGACCATTACCGA
GCTGCTATCTGAATACATCGCGCAGCTACCAGAGTAAATGAGCAAATGAATAAATGAGTAGATGAATTTT
AGCGGCTAAAGGAGGCGGCATGGAAAATCAAGAACAACCAGGCACCGACGCCGTGGAATGCCCCATGTGT
GGAGGAACGGGCGGTTGGCCAGGCGTAAGCGGCTGGGTTGCCTGCCGGCCCTGCAATGGCACTGGAACCC
CCAAGCCCGAGGAATCGGCGTGAGCGGTCGCAAACCATCCGGCCCGGTACAAATCGGCGCGGCGCTGGGT
GATGACCTGGTGGAGAAGTTGAAGGCCGCGCAGGCCGCCCAGCGGCAACGCATCGAGGCAGAAGCACGCC
CCGGTGAATCGTGGCAAGCGGCCGCTGATCGAATCCGCAAAGAATCCCGGCAACCGCCGGCAGCCGGTGC
GCCGTCGATTAGGAAGCCGCCCAAGGGCGACGAGCAACCAGATTTTTTCGTTCCGATGCTCTATGACGTG
GGCACCCGCGATAGTCGCAGCATCATGGACGTGGCCGTTTTCCGTCTGTCGAAGCGTGACCGACGAGCTG
GCGAGGTGATCCGCTACGAGCTTCCAGACGGGCACGTAGAGGTTTCCGCAGGGCCGGCCGGCATGGCCAG
TGTGTGGGATTACGACCTGGTACTGATGGCGGTTTCCCATCTAACCGAATCCATGAACCGATACCGGGAA
GGGAAGGGAGACAAGCCCGGCCGCGTGTTCCGTCCACACGTTGCGGACGTACTCAAGTTCTGCCGGCGAG
CCGATGGCGGAAAGCAGAAAGACGACCTGGTAGAAACCTGCATTCGGTTAAACACCACGCACGTTGCCAT
GCAGCGTACGAAGAAGGCCAAGAACGGCCGCCTGGTGACGGTATCCGAGGGTGAAGCCTTGATTAGCCGC
TACAAGATCGTAAAGAGCGAAACCGGGCGGCCGGAGTACATCGAGATCGAGCTAGCTGATTGGATGTACC
GCGAGATCACAGAAGGCAAGAACCCGGACGTGCTGACGGTTCACCCCGATTACTTTTTGATCGATCCCGG
CATCGGCCGTTTTCTCTACCGCCTGGCACGCCGCGCCGCAGGCAAGGCAGAAGCCAGATGGTTGTTCAAG
ACGATCTACGAACGCAGTGGCAGCGCCGGAGAGTTCAAGAAGTTCTGTTTCACCGTGCGCAAGCTGATCG
GGTCAAATGACCTGCCGGAGTACGATTTGAAGGAGGAGGCGGGGCAGGCTGGCCCGATCCTAGTCATGCG
CTACCGCAACCTGATCGAGGGCGAAGCATCCGCCGGTTCCTAATGTACGGAGCAGATGCTAGGGCAAATT
GCCCTAGCAGGGGAAAAAGGTCGAAAAGGACTCTTTCCTGTGGATAGCACGTACATTGGGAACCCAAAGC
CGTACATTGGGAACCGGAACCCGTACATTGGGAACCCAAAGCCGTACATTGGGAACCGGTCACACATGTA
AGTGACTGATATAAAAGAGAAAAAAGGCGATTTTTCCGCCTAAAACTCTTTAAAACTTATTAAAACTCTT
AAAACCCGCCTGGCCTGTGCATAACTGTCTGGCCAGCGCACAGCCGAAGAGCTGCAAAAAGCGCCTACCC
TTCGGTCGCTGCGCTCCCTACGCCCCGCCGCTTCGCGTCGGCCTATCGCGGCCGCTGGCCGCTCAAAAAT
GGCTGGCCTACGGCCAGGCAATCTACCAGGGCGCGGACAAGCCGCGCCGTCGCCACTCGACCGCCGGCGC
CCACATCAAGGCACCCTGCCTCGCGCGTTTCGGTGATGACGGTGAAAACCTCTGACACATGCAGCTCCCG
GTGACGGTCACAGCTTGTCTGTAAGCGGATGCCGGGAGCAGACAAGCCCGTCAGGGCGCGTCAGCGGGTG
TTGGCGGGTGTCGGGGCGCAGCCATGACCCAGTCACGTAGCGATAGCGGAGTGTATACTGGCTTAACTAT
GCGGCATCAGAGCAGATTGTACTGAGAGTGCACCATATGCGGTGTGAAATACCGCACAGATGCGTAAGGA
GAAAATACCGCATCAGGCGCTCTTCCGCTTCCTCGCTCACTGACTCGCTGCGCTCGGTCGTTCGGCTGCG
GCGAGCGGTATCAGCTCACTCAAAGGCGGTAATACGGTTATCCACAGAATCAGGGGATAACGCAGGAAAG
AACATGTGAGCAAAAGGCCAGCAAAAGGCCAGGAACCGTAAAAAGGCCGCGTTGCTGGCGTTTTTCCATA
GGCTCCGCCCCCCTGACGAGCATCACAAAAATCGACGCTCAAGTCAGAGGTGGCGAAACCCGACAGGACT
ATAAAGATACCAGGCGTTTCCCCCTGGAAGCTCCCTCGTGCGCTCTCCTGTTCCGACCCTGCCGCTTACC
GGATACCTGTCCGCCTTTCTCCCTTCGGGAAGCGTGGCGCTTTCTCATAGCTCACGCTGTAGGTATCTCA
GTTCGGTGTAGGTCGTTCGCTCCAAGCTGGGCTGTGTGCACGAACCCCCCGTTCAGCCCGACCGCTGCGC
CTTATCCGGTAACTATCGTCTTGAGTCCAACCCGGTAAGACACGACTTATCGCCACTGGCAGCAGCCACT
GGTAACAGGATTAGCAGAGCGAGGTATGTAGGCGGTGCTACAGAGTTCTTGAAGTGGTGGCCTAACTACG
GCTACACTAGAAGGACAGTATTTGGTATCTGCGCTCTGCTGAAGCCAGTTACCTTCGGAAAAAGAGTTGG
TAGCTCTTGATCCGGCAAACAAACCACCGCTGGTAGCGGTGGTTTTTTTGTTTGCAAGCAGCAGATTACG
CGCAGAAAAAAAGGATCTCAAGAAGATCCTTTGATCTTTTCTACGGGGTCTGACGCTCAGTGGAACGAAA
ACTCACGTTAAGGGATTTTGGTCATGCATTCTAGGTGATTAGAAAAACTCATCGAGCATCAAATGAAACT
GCAATTTATTCATATCAGGATTATCAATACCATATTTTTGAAAAAGCCGTTTCTGTAATGAAGGAGAAAA
CTCACCGAGGCAGTTCCATAGGATGGCAAGATCCTGGTATCGGTCTGCGATTCCGACTCGTCCAACATCA
ATACAACCTATTAATTTCCCCTCGTCAAAAATAAGGTTATCAAGTGAGAAATCACCATGAGTGACGACTG
AATCCGGTGAGAATGGCAAAAGTTTATGCATTTCTTTCCAGACTTGTTCAACAGGCCAGCCATTACGCTC
GTCATCAAAATCACTCGCATCAACCAAACCGTTATTCATTCGTGATTGCGCCTGAGCGAGTCGAAATACG
CGATCGCTGTTAAAAGGACAATTACAAACAGGAATCGAATGCAACCGGCGCAGGAACACTGCCAGCGCAT
CAACAATATTTTCACCTGAATCAGGATATTCTTCTAATACCTGGAATGCTGTTTTCCCTGGGATCGCAGT
GGTGAGTAACCATGCATCATCAGGAGTACGGATAAAATGCTTGATGGTCGGAAGAGGCATAAATTCCGTC
AGCCAGTTTAGTCTGACCATCTCATCTGTAACATCATTGGCAACGCTACCTTTGCCATGTTTCAGAAACA
ACTCTGGCGCATCGGGCTTCCCATACAATCGGTAGATTGTCGCACCTGATTGCCCGACATTATCGCGAGC
CCATTTATACCCATATAAATCAGCATCCATGTTGGAATTTAATCGCGGCCTTGAGCAAGACGTTTCCCGT
TGAATATGGCTCATAACAGAACTTATTATTTCCTTCCTCTTTTCTACAGTATTTAAAGATACCCCAAGAA
GCTAATTATAACAAGACGAACTCCAATTCACTGTTCCTTGCATTCTAAAACCTTAAATACCAGAAAACAG
CTTTTTCAAAGTTGTTTTCAAAGTTGGCGTATAACATAGTATCGACGGAGCCGATTTTGAAACCGCGGTG
ATCACAGGCAGCAACGCTCTGTCATCGTTACAATCAACATGCTACCCTCCGCGAGATCATCCGTGTTTCA
AACCCGGCAGCTTAGTTGCCGTTCTTCCGAATAGCATCGGTAACATGAGCAAAGTCTGCCGCCTTACAAC
GGCTCTCCCGCTGACGCCGTCCCGGACTGATGGGCTGCCTGTATCGAGTGGTGATTTTGTGCCGAGCTGC
CGGTCGGGGAGCTGTTGGCTGGCTGGTGGCAGGATATATTGTGGTGTAAACATAACGAATTCGTCTCAGG
AGCCGTTATAATATTACCGGATGGCCCGAAAAAAATGGGCAACCAATCAAAACGTGACACGTGGAAGGGT
ACTGTAGAATGATGTGACGTTTTTGAGCGGGAAACTTCCTGAAGAAGATTCCTTTCAGATAAGATTTGTT
GACTGGTCAATAGAAGGGGACAACTTTATTAAAGTAACTTTACTTTATTAAAAGTAAAGTTAGTGGGCCC
CACAGGAAACTTGCTCAGCAAGTTTTAAGTGGGCCCCACAGGAAACTTGCTCAGCAAGTTTTAACTGGGC
CCCGCAGGAAACTTGCTCAGCAAGTTTTGCATTATGTCGTTTTATATACATTTTTTTTACATGTATATGT
ACTTATAAATGATGGTCTGTCTACCAGACTGGTTATTTTTGCTATTTATCTTCAGTATTCTACTGCAATC
AGGTACGAACTTTTATGGGACCTTTCAGAGTGGATCAATTTCCAGACAATTATCCAGCCTTTCTAGCAGT
ATCGACCAGTTGTTTCTTAAGGTACAACAGGTGGTGTATACTAGGTATCCATCAAGAGATAGGGTCAGTG
ACCCTAGAAGAAGGCGAGGTCTTTCGTCAATTCCAGAAGGAAGTGAAGAAGCTACTGAGGTGTAAGGTTA
ATTTTCATAGGAAGTGTTCGTTGTATGAGGAAATATACAAGAAATACGTATACAATGTCCCAGAAAAGAA
AGGTGAATCCTCAAAGTGCGTGGCCGAAGAAGAGGAGGACTAGCTAACCATGGCGTGCCTGCAGACTAGT
ATTTAAATTAGGGATAACAGGGTAATAGCAGTCTTACTTCCATGATTTCTTTAACTATGCCGGAATCCAT
CGCAGCGTAATGCTCTACACCACGCCGAACACCTGGGTGGACGATATCACCGTGGTGACGCATGTCGCGC
AAGACTGTAACCACGCGTCTGTTGACTGGCAGGTGGTGGCCAATGGTGATGTCAGCGTTGAACTGCGTGA
TGCGGATCAACAGGTGGTTGCAACTGGACAAGGCACTAGCGGGACTTTGCAAGTGGTGAATCCGCACCTC
TGGCAACCGGGTGAAGGTTATCTCTATGAACTGTGCGTCACAGCCAAAAGCCAGACAGAGTGTGATATCT
ACCCGCTTCGCGTCGGCATCCGGTCAGTGGCAGTGAAGGGCGAACAGTTCCTGATTAACCACAAACCGTT
CTACTTTACTGGCTTTGGTCGTCATGAAGATGCGGACTTGCGTGGCAAAGGATTCGATAACGTGCTGATG
GTGCACGACCACGCATTAATGGACTGGATTGGGGCCAACTCCTACCGTACCTCGCATTACCCTTACGCTG
AAGAGATGCTCGACTGGGCAGATGAACATGGCATCGTGGTGATTGATGAAACTGCTGCTGTCGGCTTTAA
CCTCTCTTTAGGCATTGGTTTCGAAGCGGGCAACAAGCCGAAAGAACTGTACAGCGAAGAGGCAGTCAAC
GGGGAAACTCAGCAAGCGCACTTACAGGCGATTAAAGAGCTGATAGCGCGTGACAAAAACCACCCAAGCG
TGGTGATGTGGAGTATTGCCAACGAACCGGATACCCGTCCGCAAGGTGCACGGGAATATTTCGCGCCACT
GGCGGAAGCAACGCGTAAACTCGACCCGACGCGTCCGATCACCTGCGTCAATGTAATGTTCTGCGACGCT
CACACCGATACCATCAGCGATCTCTTTGATGTGCTGTGCCTGAACCGTTATTACGGATGGTATGTCCAAA
GCGGCGATTTGGAAACGGCAGAGAAGGTACTGGAAAAAGAACTTCTGGCCTGGCAGGAGAAACTGCATCA
GCCGATTATCATCACCGAATACGGCGTGGATACGTTAGCCGGGCTGCACTCAATGTACACCGACATGTGG
AGTGAAGAGTATCAGTGTGCATGGCTGGATATGTATCACCGCGTCTTTGATCGCGTCAGCGCCGTCGTCG
GTGAACAGGTATGGAATTTCGCCGATTTTGCGACCTCGCAAGGCATATTGCGCGTTGGCGGTAACAAGAA
AGGGATCTTCACTCGCGACCGCAAACCGAAGTCGGCGGCTTTTCTGCTGCAAAAACGCTGGACTGGCATG
AACTTCGGTGAAAAACCGCAGCAGGGAGGCAAACAACGCAGGGAGGCAAACAATGATATCACAACTCTCC
TGACGCGTCATCGTCGGCTACAGCCTCGGGAATTGCTACCTAGCTCGAGCAAGATCCAAGGAGATATAAC
AATGGCTTCCTCCTGGATTGAACAAGATGGATTGCACGCAGGTTCTCCGGCCGCTTGGGTGGAGAGGCTA
TTCGGCTATGACTGGGCACAACAGACAATCGGCTGCTCTGATGCCGCCGTGTTCCGGCTGTCAGCGCAGG
GTAGACCGGTTCTTTTTGTCAAGACCGACCTGTCCGGTGCCCTGAATGAACTGCAAGACGAGGCAGCGCG
GCTATCGTGGCTGGCCACGACGGGCGTACCTTGCGCTGCTGTGCTCGACGTTGTCACTGAAGCGGGAAGG
GACTGGCTGCTATTGGGCGAAGTGCCGGGGCAGGATCTCCTGTCATCTCACCTTGCTCCTGCCGAGAAAG
TATCCATCATGGCTGATGCAATGCGGCGGCTGCATACGCTTGATCCGGCTACCTGCCCATTCGACCACCA
AGCGAAACATCGCATCGAGCGAGCACGTACTCGGATGGAAGCCGGTCTTGTCGATCAGGATGATCTGGAC
GAAGAGCATCAGGGGCTCGCGCCAGCCGAACTGTTCGCCAGGCTCAAGGCGAGAATGCCCGACGGCGAGG
ATCTCGTCGTGACCCATGGCGATGCCTGCTTGCCGAATATCATGGTGGAAAATGGCCGCTTTTCTGGATT
CATCGACTGTGGCCGGCTGGGTGTGGCGGACCGCTATCAGGACATAGCGTTGGCTACCCGTGATATTGCT
GAAGAGCTTGGCGGCGAATGGGCTGACCGCTTCCTCGTGCTTTACGGTATCGCCGCTCCCGATTCGCAGC
GCATCGCCTTCTATCGCCTTCTTGACGAGTTCTTCTGATAACCGCGGAGAGCTCGAATTTCCCCGATCGT
TCAAACATTTGGCAATAAAGTTTCTTAAGATTGAATCCTGTTGCCGGTCTTGCGATGATTATCATATAAT
TTCTGTTGAATTACGTTAAGCATGTAATAATTAACATGTAATGCATGACGTTATTTATGAGATGGGTTTT
TATGATTAGAGTCCCGCAATTATACATTTAATACGCGATAGAAAACAAAATATAGCGCGCAAACTAGGAT
AAATTATCGCGCGCGGTGTCATCTATGTTACTAGATCGTGGGCCCGTCCAGTTCCATTCGCCCTATAGTG
AGTCGTATTAAACCTGCATTAATGAATCGGCCAACGCGCGGGGTAGGGATAACAGGGTAATCCCGGGAGA
GGGTATAATATTTATTATTAATAATGAAATTAGTACAAGTTCATTGCAACACTCTGGTTCTGAATTACAC
TTGATACAAAATTAAATTCTTCATACAGGACATGATTTAAACCTCTAATTACATTATTAATACAAATTAA
ACCTAGATTATCCAAGTATATCTCTAGTCTCTTTTTCAAGACCTTCAAGAAACGGGGTCCAGTCAATATC
CTGTTCGATCCGGTTATCGTTAGCTCTATCCAGCACTTGTGAAGATTCAACGCTCTCCGGAGGTTGTAGT
TGAATCGGATTTGTATCTTCAGTTGATAGATTGGCCCGTATCTCTCGAACCATAGGAGTTTCATATACAG
TGGATTCGGTACACTCTCGAATTCCACGGAATTTGTTGCCTGATGGAGAGTAATAGGTTCTCCTGTGCGA
AAATCCTCTATTACACTCATGGTGTATTGTGAAGTGGCAGTTACAGGGTAGAGTCACCTTGCGAGGATGC
TTCTGCTTGGTTATTAAAGAGCGGACCTTGGAGTTTGCAGAAGGTTGAATTATGTAATGTCCAGGACTTA
AGGGCTTCATTTTCTGGTTTTTCAAGAAATTGTTGGTATGAGCTCTCAGGTCCTGGATTGCATAATATAA
TGCAGGGGATACCACCTTTAATGACACGTGGTTTTCCATACTTTAAGTTTGTCTGCCACTCCTTTTGTGC
TCCAATAAGGTGCTTCCAGTGTTTCATCTTTAAGTAAGTGGGATCTACGTCATCAATGACGTTGTATTCC
ACTTCATCATAATATGTTCTAAGGCTAAAATCTAAATGCCCTGTGATGTAATTGTGGGCCCCTAAAGATC
TAGCCCACATAGTCTTCCCTGTTCTTGAATCACCCTCTACTATGATACTATTATATCTTAAAGGCCGCGC
AGCGGCATCAACCCCAAAATATGCATCAGCCCATTCTTGCATTTCCTCAGGAACGTTTGTGAATGAGGAC
AGAGGAAATAGTGGAGTCCATGGATCAGGTGCCCTCTGAAATATCTTTTGAGCATTGTTCAAAAGATTGT
GATGTTGAAGGAAGTAATCCTTTGGTTGTTCTTCCTTCAATATTTGAAGTGCTTGTTCAAGAGAAGTTGC
GTTTAACGCCTTGGCATATGAGTCGTTAGCTGTCTGTTGACCTCCTCTAGCACTTCTACCGTCGATCTGG
AATTCCCCCCATTCAATTGTGTCTCCGTCCTTGTCGACGTAGGACTTGACGTCGGAGCTGGATTTAGCTC
CCTGAATGTTCGGATGGAAATGTGCTGACCTGGTTGGGGATACCAGGTCGAATAATCTGATATTTGTGAT
CTGAACTTTTCCTTCGAGTTGAAGCAGGACGTGGAGATGAGGTTGCCCATCTTCGTGTAGCTCTCTGGCA
ATTTTAATATATTTTTTATTAGATGAAAGTTGTATTCCTTGAATTTGCTCAAGAGCTTCTTCTTTTGAAA
GAGATCACTAAGGATATGTAAGAAATATGTTTTTTGCTTGAATACGAAATCTTTTAGTAGGAGGCATTGG
ACTCCGATGACGTGGCTTAGCATATTAACATATCTATTGGAGTATTGGAGTACTATATATAGTAGTACAA
CTCTCATAAGGGCCATCCGTTATAATATTACCGGATGGCCCGAAAAAAATGGGCAACCAATCAAAACGTG
ACACGTGGAAGGGTACTGTAGAATGATGTGACGTTTTTGAGCGGGAAACTTCCTGAAGAAGATTCCTTTC
AGATAAGATTTGTTGACTGGTCAATAGAAGGGGACAACTTTATTAAAGTAACTTTACTTTATTAAAAGTA
AAGTTAGTGGGCCCCACAGGAAACTTGCTCAGCAAGTTTTAAGTGGGCCCCACAGGAAACTTGCTCAGCA
AGTTTTAACTGGGCCCCGCAGGAAACTTGCTCAGCAAGTTTTGCATTATGTCGTTTTATATACGTTATTT
TTACATGTATATCGCT
Features (pLannotate 1.2.2; 18 found; start..end, strand, type, name):
     17..41      +  misc_feature   RB T-DNA repeat: right border repeat from nopaline C58 T-DNA
    381..782     +  CDS            Y4CG_SINFN (fragment): Protein inferred from homology: Swiss-Prot protein existence level 3. From Sinorhizobium fredii (strain NBRC 101917 / NGR234).
   1342..1971    +  CDS            pVS1 StaA: stability protein from the Pseudomonas plasmid pVS1 (Heeb et al., 2000)
   2400..3473    +  CDS            pVS1 RepA: replication protein from the Pseudomonas plasmid pVS1 (Heeb et al., 2000)
   3539..3733    +  rep_origin     pVS1 oriV: origin of replication for the Pseudomonas plasmid pVS1 (Heeb et al., 2000)
   3936..3975    +  CDS            rop (fragment): Rop protein, which maintains plasmids at low copy number; rop
   4077..4217    +  misc_feature   bom: basis of mobility region from pBR322
   4403..4991    -  rep_origin     ori: high-copy-number ColE1/pMB1/pBR322/pUC origin of replication
   5079..5894    -  CDS            KanR: aminoglycoside phosphotransferase; aph(3')-Ia; confers resistance to kanamycin in bacteria or G418 (Geneticin®) in eukaryotes
   6327..6351    +  misc_feature   LB T-DNA repeat: left border repeat from nopaline C58 T-DNA
   6729..6992    +  CDS            MP_BCTVC: Protein predicted: Swiss-Prot protein existence level 4. Probably involved in the viral transport within, and between cells. From Beet curly top virus (strain California/Logan) (BCTV).
   7025..7114    +  CDS            CAPSD_BCTVC (fragment): Protein inferred from homology: Swiss-Prot protein existence level 3. Encapsidates the viral genome into characteristic twinned ('geminate') particles. Binds the genomic viral ssDNA and shuttles it into and out of the cell nucleus. Plays a role in protection of the genome from degradation, virus acquisition and transmission by insect vectors, infectivity, and systemic movement. The CP of monopartite geminiviruses is absolutely essential for virus movement (By similarity). From Beet curly top virus (strain California/Logan) (BCTV).
   7167..8506    +  CDS            GUS (fragment): β-glucuronidase; uidA (or gusA) from E. coli
   8626..9418    +  CDS            NeoR/KanR (fragment): aminoglycoside phosphotransferase from Tn5; aph(3')-II (or nptII); confers resistance to neomycin, kanamycin, and G418 (Geneticin®)
   9445..9697    +  terminator     NOS terminator: nopaline synthase terminator and poly(A) signal
   9722..9740    -  promoter       T7 promoter: promoter for bacteriophage T7 RNA polymerase
   9951..10469   -  CDS            C2_BCTVC: Experimental evidence at protein level: Swiss-Prot protein existence level 1. Acts as a suppressor of RNA-mediated gene silencing, also known as post-transcriptional gene silencing (PTGS), a mechanism of plant viral defense that limits the accumulation of viral RNAs. Suppresses the host RNA silencing by inhibiting adenosine kinase 2 (ADK2), a kinase involved in a general methylation pathway. Also suppresses the host basal defense by interacting with and inhibiting SNF1 kinase, a key regulator of cell metabolism implicated in innate antiviral defense. Determines pathogenicity. From Beet curly t
  10926..11180   -  CDS            AC4_BCTVC: Experimental evidence at protein level: Swiss-Prot protein existence level 1. Major determinant of pathogenesis that affects the hyperplastic response of the host to viral infection. Mediates the induction of cell division in permissive cells, mainly in phloem. May act as a suppressor of RNA-mediated gene silencing, also known as post- transcriptional gene silencing (PTGS), a mechanism of plant viral defense that limits the accumulation of viral RNAs. From Beet curly top virus (strain California/Logan) (BCTV).
