[The description below was written by a language model from this plasmid's Addgene catalogue record and pLannotate feature annotations shown in this document.]
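Description:
BCTVΔREP-RT-pDGB3alpha1 is a plant binary vector built by Golden Gate assembly in the GoldenBraid-type pDGB3alpha1 backbone. It carries a Beet curly top virus (BCTV, a monopartite geminivirus) derived replicon that holds a donor template for homology-directed repair. The 11.8 kb plasmid has the usual dual-host architecture. A high-copy ColE1/pMB1-type origin with the pBR322 bom site supports propagation in E. coli. The pVS1 oriV, RepA and StaA stability functions allow maintenance in Agrobacterium. A bacterial aph(3')-Ia kanamycin-resistance gene provides selection. Nopaline-type right and left T-DNA border repeats delimit the region transferred into plant cells.

Within the T-DNA, the annotated viral elements include the movement protein ORF, a short fragment of the coat protein ORF, and, on the complementary strand, C2 (a silencing suppressor) and C4 (a pathogenicity determinant). Most of the coat protein region appears to have been replaced by the cargo. This cargo consists of a partial GUS (uidA) coding sequence followed by a partial nptII coding sequence and a NOS terminator. No plant promoter was annotated upstream of it, which fits a role as a promoterless, truncated GUS:NPTII repair template ("RT") rather than an expression cassette. A short T7 promoter sequence lies next to the cassette.

According to the record, two stop codons have been introduced into Rep, the viral replication initiator, and no Rep CDS appears in the feature table. Because this mutation should disable replicon amplification, the plasmid presumably serves as a non-replicating comparison to the Rep-competent vector in gene-targeting experiments, although the record does not state this explicitly.
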