Addgene plasmid #240728: BCTVΔREP-RT-pDGB3alpha1
Purpose: BCTV vector containing the GUS:NPTII repair template for HDR experiments. Rep has been mutated.
Depositing lab: Jose Alonso. Depositing organization: North Carolina State University. Publication: Development of Modular Geminivirus-Based Vectors for High Cargo Expression and Gene Targeting in Plants. Neubauer M, Vollen K, Zhao C, Ascencio-Ibanez JT, Hanley-Bowdoin L, Stepanova AN, Alonso JM. Plant Biotechnol J. 2025 Sep 21. doi: 10.1111/pbi.70320. PubMed 40976866.
Backbone
  Vector backbone: pDGB3alpha1
  Vector type: Plant Expression
Growth in bacteria
  Bacterial resistance: Kanamycin, 50 μg/mL
  Growth temperature: 37°C
  Growth strain: DH5alpha
  Copy number: High Copy
Gene/Insert
  Gene/Insert name: RT
  Species: Beet Curly Top Virus
  Mutation: 2 stop codons inserted in Rep
  Cloning method: Golden Gate
Terms and licenses: Academic/Nonprofit Terms; Industry Terms: Not Available to Industry
How to cite: BCTVΔREP-RT-pDGB3alpha1 was a gift from Jose Alonso (Addgene plasmid # 240728 ; http://n2t.net/addgene:240728 ; RRID:Addgene_240728)
